>Addgene plasmid #135718 | psiCHECK2-miR-145-5p | addgene full sequence | sequence record 322199 | Addgene NGS Result
AGATCTGCGCAGCACCATGGCCTGAAATAACCTCTGAAAGAGGAACTTGGTTAGGTACCTTCTGAGGCGG
AAAGAACCAGCTGTGGAATGTGTGTCAGTTAGGGTGTGGAAAGTCCCCAGGCTCCCCAGCAGGCAGAAGT
ATGCAAAGCATGCATCTCAATTAGTCAGCAACCAGGTGTGGAAAGTCCCCAGGCTCCCCAGCAGGCAGAA
GTATGCAAAGCATGCATCTCAATTAGTCAGCAACCATAGTCCCGCCCCTAACTCCGCCCATCCCGCCCCT
AACTCCGCCCAGTTCCGCCCATTCTCCGCCCCATGGCTGACTAATTTTTTTTATTTATGCAGAGGCCGAG
GCCGCCTCGGCCTCTGAGCTATTCCAGAAGTAGTGAGGAGGCTTTTTTGGAGGCCTAGGCTTTTGCAAAA
AGCTTGATTCTTCTGACACAACAGTCTCGAACTTAAGCTGCAGAAGTTGGTCGTGAGGCACTGGGCAGGT
AAGTATCAAGGTTACAAGACAGGTTTAAGGAGACCAATAGAAACTGGGCTTGTCGAGACAGAGAAGACTC
TTGCGTTTCTGATAGGCACCTATTGGTCTTACTGACATCCACTTTGCCTTTCTCTCCACAGGTGTCCACT
CCCAGTTCAATTACAGCTCTTAAGGCTAGAGTACTTAATACGACTCACTATAGGCTAGCCACCATGGCTT
CCAAGGTGTACGACCCCGAGCAACGCAAACGCATGATCACTGGGCCTCAGTGGTGGGCTCGCTGCAAGCA
AATGAACGTGCTGGACTCCTTCATCAACTACTATGATTCCGAGAAGCACGCCGAGAACGCCGTGATTTTT
CTGCATGGTAACGCTGCCTCCAGCTACCTGTGGAGGCACGTCGTGCCTCACATCGAGCCCGTGGCTAGAT
GCATCATCCCTGATCTGATCGGAATGGGTAAGTCCGGCAAGAGCGGGAATGGCTCATATCGCCTCCTGGA
TCACTACAAGTACCTCACCGCTTGGTTCGAGCTGCTGAACCTTCCAAAGAAAATCATCTTTGTGGGCCAC
GACTGGGGGGCTTGTCTGGCCTTTCACTACTCCTACGAGCACCAAGACAAGATCAAGGCCATCGTCCATG
CTGAGAGTGTCGTGGACGTGATCGAGTCCTGGGACGAGTGGCCTGACATCGAGGAGGATATCGCCCTGAT
CAAGAGCGAAGAGGGCGAGAAAATGGTGCTTGAGAATAACTTCTTCGTCGAGACCATGCTCCCAAGCAAG
ATCATGCGGAAACTGGAGCCTGAGGAGTTCGCTGCCTACCTGGAGCCATTCAAGGAGAAGGGCGAGGTTA
GACGGCCTACCCTCTCCTGGCCTCGCGAGATCCCTCTCGTTAAGGGAGGCAAGCCCGACGTCGTCCAGAT
TGTCCGCAACTACAACGCCTACCTTCGGGCCAGCGACGATCTGCCTAAGATGTTCATCGAGTCCGACCCT
GGGTTCTTTTCCAACGCTATTGTCGAGGGAGCTAAGAAGTTCCCTAACACCGAGTTCGTGAAGGTGAAGG
GCCTCCACTTCAGCCAGGAGGACGCTCCAGATGAAATGGGTAAGTACATCAAGAGCTTCGTGGAGCGCGT
GCTGAAGAACGAGCAGTAATTCTAGGCGATCGCTCGAGAGGGATTCCTGGGAAAACTGGACGCGGCCGCT
GGCCGCAATAAAATATCTTTATTTTCATTACATCTGTGTGTTGGTTTTTTGTGTGAGGATCTAAATGAGT
CTTCGGACCTCGCGGGGGCCGCTTAAGCGGTGGTTAGGGTTTGTCTGACGCGGGGGGAGGGGGAAGGAAC
GAAACACTCTCATTCGGAGGCGGCTCGGGGTTTGGTCTTGGTGGCCACGGGCACGCAGAAGAGCGCCGCG
ATCCTCTTAAGCACCCCCCCGCCCTCCGTGGAGGCGGGGGTTTGGTCGGCGGGTGGTAACTGGCGGGCCG
CTGACTCGGGCGGGTCGCGCGCCCCAGAGTGTGACCTTTTCGGTCTGCTCGCAGACCCCCGGGCGGCGCC
GCCGCGGCGGCGACGGGCTCGCTGGGTCCTAGGCTCCATGGGGACCGTATACGTGGACAGGCTCTGGAGC
ATCCGCACGACTGCGGTGATATTACCGGAGACCTTCTGCGGGACGAGCCGGGTCACGCGGCTGACGCGGA
GCGTCCGTTGGGCGACAAACACCAGGACGGGGCACAGGTACACTATCTTGTCACCCGGAGGCGCGAGGGA
CTGCAGGAGCTTCAGGGAGTGGCGCAGCTGCTTCATCCCCGTGGCCCGTTGCTCGCGTTTGCTGGCGGTG
TCCCCGGAAGAAATATATTTGCATGTCTTTAGTTCTATGATGACACAAACCCCGCCCAGCGTCTTGTCAT
TGGCGAATTCGAACACGCAGATGCAGTCGGGGCGGCGCGGTCCCAGGTCCACTTCGCATATTAAGGTGAC
GCGTGTGGCCTCGAACACCGAGCGACCCTGCAGCGACCCGCTTAAAAGCTTGGCATTCCGGTACTGTTGG
TAAAGCCACCATGGCCGATGCTAAGAACATTAAGAAGGGCCCTGCTCCCTTCTACCCTCTGGAGGATGGC
ACCGCTGGCGAGCAGCTGCACAAGGCCATGAAGAGGTATGCCCTGGTGCCTGGCACCATTGCCTTCACCG
ATGCCCACATTGAGGTGGACATCACCTATGCCGAGTACTTCGAGATGTCTGTGCGCCTGGCCGAGGCCAT
GAAGAGGTACGGCCTGAACACCAACCACCGCATCGTGGTGTGCTCTGAGAACTCTCTGCAGTTCTTCATG
CCAGTGCTGGGCGCCCTGTTCATCGGAGTGGCCGTGGCCCCTGCTAACGACATTTACAACGAGCGCGAGC
TGCTGAACAGCATGGGCATTTCTCAGCCTACCGTGGTGTTCGTGTCTAAGAAGGGCCTGCAGAAGATCCT
GAACGTGCAGAAGAAGCTGCCTATCATCCAGAAGATCATCATCATGGACTCTAAGACCGACTACCAGGGC
TTCCAGAGCATGTACACATTCGTGACATCTCATCTGCCTCCTGGCTTCAACGAGTACGACTTCGTGCCAG
AGTCTTTCGACAGGGACAAAACCATTGCCCTGATCATGAACAGCTCTGGGTCTACCGGCCTGCCTAAGGG
CGTGGCCCTGCCTCATCGCACCGCCTGTGTGCGCTTCTCTCACGCCCGCGACCCTATTTTCGGCAACCAG
ATCATCCCCGACACCGCTATTCTGAGCGTGGTGCCATTCCACCACGGCTTCGGCATGTTCACCACCCTGG
GCTACCTGATTTGCGGCTTTCGGGTGGTGCTGATGTACCGCTTCGAGGAGGAGCTGTTCCTGCGCAGCCT
GCAAGACTACAAAATTCAGTCTGCCCTGCTGGTGCCAACCCTGTTCAGCTTCTTCGCTAAGAGCACCCTG
ATCGACAAGTACGACCTGTCTAACCTGCACGAGATTGCCTCTGGCGGCGCCCCACTGTCTAAGGAGGTGG
GCGAAGCCGTGGCCAAGCGCTTTCATCTGCCAGGCATCCGCCAGGGCTACGGCCTGACCGAGACAACCAG
CGCCATTCTGATTACCCCAGAGGGCGACGACAAGCCTGGCGCCGTGGGCAAGGTGGTGCCATTCTTCGAG
GCCAAGGTGGTGGACCTGGACACCGGCAAGACCCTGGGAGTGAACCAGCGCGGCGAGCTGTGTGTGCGCG
GCCCTATGATTATGTCCGGCTACGTGAATAACCCTGAGGCCACAAACGCCCTGATCGACAAGGACGGCTG
GCTGCACTCTGGCGACATTGCCTACTGGGACGAGGACGAGCACTTCTTCATCGTGGACCGCCTGAAGTCT
CTGATCAAGTACAAGGGCTACCAGGTGGCCCCAGCCGAGCTGGAGTCTATCCTGCTGCAGCACCCTAACA
TTTTCGACGCCGGAGTGGCCGGCCTGCCCGACGACGATGCCGGCGAGCTGCCTGCCGCCGTCGTCGTGCT
GGAACACGGCAAGACCATGACCGAGAAGGAGATCGTGGACTATGTGGCCAGCCAGGTGACAACCGCCAAG
AAGCTGCGCGGCGGAGTGGTGTTCGTGGACGAGGTGCCCAAGGGCCTGACCGGCAAGCTGGACGCCCGCA
AGATCCGCGAGATCCTGATCAAGGCTAAGAAAGGCGGCAAGATCGCCGTGTAATAATTCTAGAGTCGGGG
CGGCCGGCCGCTTCGAGCAGACATGATAAGATACATTGATGAGTTTGGACAAACCACAACTAGAATGCAG
TGAAAAAAATGCTTTATTTGTGAAATTTGTGATGCTATTGCTTTATTTGTAACCATTATAAGCTGCAATA
AACAAGTTAACAACAACAATTGCATTCATTTTATGTTTCAGGTTCAGGGGGAGGTGTGGGAGGTTTTTTA
AAGCAAGTAAAACCTCTACAAATGTGGTAAAATCGATAAGGATCCAGGTGGCACTTTTCGGGGAAATGTG
CGCGGAACCCCTATTTGTTTATTTTTCTAAATACATTCAAATATGTATCCGCTCATGAGACAATAACCCT
GATAAATGCTTCAATAATATTGAAAAAGGAAGAGTATGAGTATTCAACATTTCCGTGTCGCCCTTATTCC
CTTTTTTGCGGCATTTTGCCTTCCTGTTTTTGCTCACCCAGAAACGCTGGTGAAAGTAAAAGATGCTGAA
GATCAGTTGGGTGCACGAGTGGGTTACATCGAACTGGATCTCAACAGCGGTAAGATCCTTGAGAGTTTTC
GCCCCGAAGAACGTTTTCCAATGATGAGCACTTTTAAAGTTCTGCTATGTGGCGCGGTATTATCCCGTAT
TGACGCCGGGCAAGAGCAACTCGGTCGCCGCATACACTATTCTCAGAATGACTTGGTTGAGTACTCACCA
GTCACAGAAAAGCATCTTACGGATGGCATGACAGTAAGAGAATTATGCAGTGCTGCCATAACCATGAGTG
ATAACACTGCGGCCAACTTACTTCTGACAACGATCGGAGGACCGAAGGAGCTAACCGCTTTTTTGCACAA
CATGGGGGATCATGTAACTCGCCTTGATCGTTGGGAACCGGAGCTGAATGAAGCCATACCAAACGACGAG
CGTGACACCACGATGCCTGTAGCAATGGCAACAACGTTGCGCAAACTATTAACTGGCGAACTACTTACTC
TAGCTTCCCGGCAACAATTAATAGACTGGATGGAGGCGGATAAAGTTGCAGGACCACTTCTGCGCTCGGC
CCTTCCGGCTGGCTGGTTTATTGCTGATAAATCTGGAGCCGGTGAGCGTGGGTCTCGCGGTATCATTGCA
GCACTGGGGCCAGATGGTAAGCCCTCCCGTATCGTAGTTATCTACACGACGGGGAGTCAGGCAACTATGG
ATGAACGAAATAGACAGATCGCTGAGATAGGTGCCTCACTGATTAAGCATTGGTAACTGTCAGACCAAGT
TTACTCATATATACTTTAGATTGATTTAAAACTTCATTTTTAATTTAAAAGGATCTAGGTGAAGATCCTT
TTTGATAATCTCATGACCAAAATCCCTTAACGTGAGTTTTCGTTCCACTGAGCGTCAGACCCCGTAGAAA
AGATCAAAGGATCTTCTTGAGATCCTTTTTTTCTGCGCGTAATCTGCTGCTTGCAAACAAAAAAACCACC
GCTACCAGCGGTGGTTTGTTTGCCGGATCAAGAGCTACCAACTCTTTTTCCGAAGGTAACTGGCTTCAGC
AGAGCGCAGATACCAAATACTGTTCTTCTAGTGTAGCCGTAGTTAGGCCACCACTTCAAGAACTCTGTAG
CACCGCCTACATACCTCGCTCTGCTAATCCTGTTACCAGTGGCTGCTGCCAGTGGCGATAAGTCGTGTCT
TACCGGGTTGGACTCAAGACGATAGTTACCGGATAAGGCGCAGCGGTCGGGCTGAACGGGGGGTTCGTGC
ACACAGCCCAGCTTGGAGCGAACGACCTACACCGAACTGAGATACCTACAGCGTGAGCTATGAGAAAGCG
CCACGCTTCCCGAAGGGAGAAAGGCGGACAGGTATCCGGTAAGCGGCAGGGTCGGAACAGGAGAGCGCAC
GAGGGAGCTTCCAGGGGGAAACGCCTGGTATCTTTATAGTCCTGTCGGGTTTCGCCACCTCTGACTTGAG
CGTCGATTTTTGTGATGCTCGTCAGGGGGGCGGAGCCTATGGAAAAACGCCAGCAACGCGGCCTTTTTAC
GGTTCCTGGCCTTTTGCTGGCCTTTTGCTCACATGGCTCGAC
Features (pLannotate 1.2.2; 12 found; start..end, strand, type, name):
     62..419     +  promoter       SV40 promoter: SV40 enhancer and early promoter
    489..621     +  intron         chimeric intron: chimera between introns from human β-globin and immunoglobulin heavy chain genes
    666..684     +  promoter       T7 promoter: promoter for bacteriophage T7 RNA polymerase
    694..1629    +  CDS            hRluc: Renilla luciferase human codon-optimized
   1687..1735    +  polyA_signal   poly(A) signal: synthetic polyadenylation signal
   1744..2495    +  promoter       HSV TK promoter: herpes simplex virus thymidine kinase promoter
   2531..4183    +  CDS            luciferase: firefly luciferase; luc+; enhanced luc+ version of the luciferase gene AAS38485.1 42718124.0
   4227..4348    -  polyA_signal   SV40 poly(A) signal: SV40 polyadenylation signal
   4371..4439    -  CDS            large T antigen (fragment): large T antigen from SV40 (simian virus 40)
   4481..4585    +  promoter       AmpR promoter: bla
   4586..5446    +  CDS            AmpR: β-lactamase; bla; confers resistance to ampicillin, carbenicillin, and related antibiotics
   5617..6205    +  rep_origin     ori: high-copy-number ColE1/pMB1/pBR322/pUC origin of replication
