[The description below was written by a language model from this plasmid's Addgene catalogue record and pLannotate feature annotations shown in this document.]
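Description:
psiCHECK2-miR-145-5p is a dual-luciferase microRNA sensor built on the Promega psiCHECK-2 mammalian expression backbone. It is propagated in E. coli as a high-copy plasmid through a ColE1/pUC-type origin and selected with ampicillin via the bla (AmpR) gene and its native promoter. The sequenced record is 6,272 nt.

The plasmid carries two independent reporter units. In the first, the SV40 enhancer/early promoter, followed by a chimeric β-globin/immunoglobulin intron that aids transcript processing, drives human codon-optimized Renilla luciferase (hRluc), and the unit ends in a synthetic poly(A) signal. A T7 promoter sits just upstream of the hRluc coding sequence and would allow in vitro transcription. The insert is a synthetic sequence that is the reverse complement of miR-145-5p, a perfectly complementary target site for that miRNA. It is not annotated in the feature table and the cloning sites are recorded as unknown. In psiCHECK-2 designs such sites are normally placed in the 3′ UTR of hRluc, and the short unannotated gap between the hRluc stop and the synthetic poly(A) signal is consistent with this, although the record does not confirm the position.

The second unit uses the HSV thymidine kinase promoter to express firefly luciferase (luc+), terminated by an SV40 poly(A) region, within which a short large T antigen fragment is annotated. When miR-145-5p is active in transfected mammalian cells, it should bind the target site and repress the Renilla transcript. Firefly luciferase is unaffected and serves as an internal normalization control from the same plasmid. The Renilla-to-firefly ratio therefore reports miR-145-5p activity, which is the stated purpose of the construct.
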