Addgene plasmid #135718: psiCHECK2-miR-145-5p
Purpose: Mammalian expression vector, Luciferase reporter to test activity of miRNA (miR-145-5p)
Depositing lab: Florian Karreth. Depositing organization: H. Lee Moffitt Cancer Center and Research Institute.
Backbone
  Vector backbone: psiCHECK-2
  Backbone manufacturer: Promega
  Vector type: Mammalian Expression
Growth in bacteria
  Bacterial resistance: Ampicillin, 100 μg/mL
  Growth temperature: 37°C
  Growth strain: DH5alpha
  Copy number: High Copy
Gene/Insert
  Gene/Insert name: miR-145-5p reverse complement
  Species: Synthetic
  Cloning method: Restriction Enzyme; 5′ cloning site Unknown (unknown if destroyed); 3′ cloning site Unknown (unknown if destroyed)
Terms and licenses: Academic/Nonprofit Terms; Industry Terms: Not Available to Industry
How to cite: psiCHECK2-miR-145-5p was a gift from Florian Karreth (Addgene plasmid # 135718 ; http://n2t.net/addgene:135718 ; RRID:Addgene_135718)
